>Addgene plasmid #239042 | AAV-DIO-mPOMC | addgene full sequence | sequence record 473451 | Addgene NGS Result
CCTGCAGGCAGCTGCGCGCTCGCTCGCTCACTGAGGCCGCCCGGGCAAAGCCCGGGCGTCGGGCGACCTT
TGGTCGCCCGGCCTCAGTGAGCGAGCGAGCGCGCAGAGAGGGAGTGGCCAACTCCATCACTAGGGGTTCC
TTCTAGACAACTTTGTATAGAAAAGTTGCTCGACATTGATTATTGACTAGTTATTAATAGTAATCAATTA
CGGGGTCATTAGTTCATAGCCCATATATGGAGTTCCGCGTTACATAACTTACGGTAAATGGCCCGCCTGG
CTGACCGCCCAACGACCCCCGCCCATTGACGTCAATAATGACGTATGTTCCCATAGTAACGCCAATAGGG
ACTTTCCATTGACGTCAATGGGTGGAGTATTTACGGTAAACTGCCCACTTGGCAGTACATCAAGTGTATC
ATATGCCAAGTACGCCCCCTATTGACGTCAATGACGGTAAATGGCCCGCCTGGCATTATGCCCAGTACAT
GACCTTATGGGACTTTCCTACTTGGCAGTACATCTACGTATTAGTCATCGCTATTACCATGGTCGAGGTG
AGCCCCACGTTCTGCTTCACTCTCCCCATCTCCCCCCCCTCCCCACCCCCAATTTTGTATTTATTTATTT
TTTAATTATTTTGTGCAGCGATGGGGGCGGGGGGGGGGGGGGGGCGCGCGCCAGGCGGGGCGGGGCGGGG
CGAGGGGCGGGGCGGGGCGAGGCGGAGAGGTGCGGCGGCAGCCAATCAGAGCGGCGCGCTCCGAAAGTTT
CCTTTTATGGCGAGGCGGCGGCGGCGGCGGCCCTATAAAAAGCGAAGCGCGCGGCGGGCGGGAGTCGCTG
CGCGCTGCCTTCGCCCCGTGCCCCGCTCCGCCGCCGCCTCGCGCCGCCCGCCCCGGCTCTGACTGACCGC
GTTACTCCCACAGGTGAGCGGGCGGGACGGCCCTTCTCCTCCGGGCTGTAATTAGCGCTTGGTTTAATGA
CGGCTTGTTTCTTTTCTGTGGCTGCGTGAAAGCCTTGAGGGGCTCCGGGAGGGCCCTTTGTGCGGGGGGA
GCGGCTCGGGGGGTGCGTGCGTGTGTGTGTGCGTGGGGAGCGCCGCGTGCGGCTCCGCGCTGCCCGGCGG
CTGTGAGCGCTGCGGGCGCGGCGCGGGGCTTTGTGCGCTCCGCAGTGTGCGCGAGGGGAGCGCGGCCGGG
GGCGGTGCCCCGCGGTGCGGGGGGGGCTGCGAGGGGAACAAAGGCTGCGTGCGGGGTGTGTGCGTGGGGG
GGTGAGCAGGGGGTGTGGGCGCGTCGGTCGGGCTGCAACCCCCCCTGCACCCCCCTCCCCGAGTTGCTGA
GCACGGCCCGGCTTCGGGTGCGGGGCTCCGTACGGGGCGTGGCGCGGGGCTCGCCGTGCCGGGCGGGGGG
TGGCGGCAGGTGGGGGTGCCGGGCGGGGCGGGGCCGCCTCGGGCCGGGGAGGGCTCGGGGGAGGGGCGCG
GCGGCCCCCGGAGCGCCGGCGGCTGTCGAGGCGCGGCGAGCCGCAGCCATTGCCTTTTATGGTAATCGTG
CGAGAGGGCGCAGGGACTTCCTTTGTCCCAAATCTGTGCGGAGCCGAAATCTGGGAGGCGCCGCCGCACC
CCCTCTAGCGGGCGCGGGGCGAAGCGGTGCGGCGCCGGCAGGAAGGAAATGGGCGGGGAGGGCCTTCGTG
CGTCGCCGCGCCGCCGTCCCCTTCTCCCTCTCCAGCCTCGGGGCTGTCCGCGGGGGGACGGCTGCCTTCG
GGGGGGACGGGGCAGGGCGGGGTTCGGCTTCTGGCGTGTGACCGGCGGCTCTAGAGCCTCTGCTAACCAT
GTTCATGCCTTCTTCTTTTTCCTACAGCTCCTGGGCAACGTGCTGGTTATTGTGCTGTCTCATCATTTTG
GCAAAGAATTGCAAGTTTGTACAAAAAAGCAGGCTATAACTTCGTATAGGATACTTTATACGAAGTTATC
CTCGAGTACCGGTCACGCGTACGCAAGCTTGATAACTTCGTATAGCATACATTATACGAAGTTATCCTAG
GGCCACCTTACTTGTACAGCTCGTCCATGCCGAGAGTGATCCCGGCGGCGGTCACGAACTCCAGCAGGAC
CATGTGATCGCGCTTCTCGTTGGGGTCTTTGCTCAGGGCGGACTGGGTGCTCAGGTAGTGGTTGTCGGGC
AGCAGCACGGGGCCGTCGCCGATGGGGGTGTTCTGCTGGTAGTGGTCGGCGAGCTGCACGCTGCCGTCCT
CGATGTTGTGGCGGATCTTGAAGTTCACCTTGATGCCGTTCTTCTGCTTGTCGGCCATGATATAGACGTT
GTGGCTGTTGTAGTTGTACTCCAGCTTGTGCCCCAGGATGTTGCCGTCCTCCTTGAAGTCGATGCCCTTC
AGCTCGATGCGGTTCACCAGGGTGTCGCCCTCGAACTTCACCTCGGCGCGGGTCTTGTAGTTGCCGTCGT
CCTTGAAGAAGATGGTGCGCTCCTGGACGTAGCCTTCGGGCATGGCGGACTTGAAGAAGTCGTGCTGCTT
CATGTGGTCGGGGTAGCGGCTGAAGCACTGCACGCCGTAGGTCAGGGTGGTCACGAGGGTGGGCCAGGGC
ACGGGCAGCTTGCCGGTGGTGCAGATGAACTTCAGGGTCAGCTTGCCGTAGGTGGCATCGCCCTCGCCCT
CGCCGGACACGCTGAACTTGTGGCCGTTTACGTCGCCGTCCAGCTCGACCAGGATGGGCACCACCCCGGT
GAACAGCTCCTCGCCCTTGCTCACCATAGGCCCGGGGTTTTCTTCAACATCTCCTGCTTGCTTTAACAGA
GAGAAGTTCGTGGCTCCGCTTCCCTGGCCCTTCTTGTGCGCGTTCTTGATGATGGCGTTCTTGAAGAGCG
TCACCAGGGGCGTCTGGCTCTTCTCGGAGGTCATGAAGCCACCGTAACGCTTGTCCTTGGGCGGGTTGCT
CCAGCGGAAGTGCTCCACCCGGTAGGGCCCGTCGTCCTTCTCCGCGTCGGACTCCAGGACCTGCTCCAAG
CCTAATGGCCGCTCGCCTTCCAGCTCCCTCTTGAACTCTAGGGGAAAGGCCTCCGCCGACTCGTTCTCAG
CAACGTTGGGGTACACCTTCACCGGGCGCCGTTTCTTGCCCACCGGCTTGCCCCAGCGGAAGTGCTCCAT
GGAGTAGGAGCGCTTGCCCTCGCGTGGACTCGGCTCTGGACTGCCATCTCCCCACACCGCCTCTTCCTCC
GCACGCCTCTGCGCCGCGCTGCCAGCACTGCTGCTGTTCCTGGGGCCGAAGCGGTCCCAGCGGAAGTGAC
CCATGACGTACTTCCGGGGGTTTTCAGTCAGGGGCTGTTCATCTCCGTTGCCAGGAAACACGGGCGTCTC
CAGCGAGAGGTCGAGTTTGCAAGCCCGGATGCAAGCCAGCAGGTTGCTCTCCGTGGTGAGGTCCTGGCAC
TGGCTGCTCTCCAGGCACCAGCTCCACACATCTATGGAGGTCTGAAGCAGGAGGGCCAGCAACAGGGCCC
CTGAGCGACTGTAGCAGAATCTCGGCATGGTGGCTCTAGAATAACTTCGTATAAAGTATCCTATACGAAG
TTATAGGTACCTGAGCTCAACATCGATAGCACTAGTATAACTTCGTATAATGTATGCTATACGAAGTTAT
ACCCAGCTTTCTTGTACAAAGTGGGAATTCCTAGAGCTCGCTGATCAGCCTCGACTGTGCCTTCTAGTTG
CCAGCCATCTGTTGTTTGCCCCTCCCCCGTGCCTTCCTTGACCCTGGAAGGTGCCACTCCCACTGTCCTT
TCCTAATAAAATGAGGAAATTGCATCGCATTGTCTGAGTAGGTGTCATTCTATTCTGGGGGGTGGGGTGG
GGCAGGACAGCAAGGGGGAGGATTGGGAAGAGAATAGCAGGCATGCTGGGGAGGGCCGCAGGAACCCCTA
GTGATGGAGTTGGCCACTCCCTCTCTGCGCGCTCGCTCGCTCACTGAGGCCGGGCGACCAAAGGTCGCCC
GACGCCCGGGCTTTGCCCGGGCGGCCTCAGTGAGCGAGCGAGCGCGCAGCTGCCTGCAGGGGCGCCTGAT
GCGGTATTTTCTCCTTACGCATCTGTGCGGTATTTCACACCGCATA
[95 nt withheld, positions 4107-4201]
T
[46 nt withheld, positions 4203-4248]
C
[141 nt withheld, positions 4250-4390]
CCTTTGACGTTGGAGTCCACGTTCTTT
[37 nt withheld, positions 4418-4454]
ACTCTATCTCGGGCTATTCTTTTGATTTATAAGGGATTTTGCCGATTTCGGTCTATTGGTTAAAAAATGA
GCTGATTTAACAAAAATTTAACGCGAATTTTAACAAAATATTAACGTTTACAATTTTATGGTGCACTCTC
AGTACAATCTGCTCTGATGCCGCATAGTTAAGCCAGCCCCGACACCCGCCAACACCCGCTGACGCGCCCT
GACGGGCTTGTCTGCTCCCGGCATCCGCTTACAGACAAGCTGTGACCGTCTCCGGGAGCTGCATGTGTCA
GAGGTTTTCACCGTCATCACCGAAACGCGCGAGACGAAAGGGCCTCGTGATACGCCTATTTTTATAGGTT
AATGTCATGATAATAATGGTTTCTTAGACGTCAGGTGGCACTTTTCGGGGAAATGTGCGCGGAACCCCTA
TTTGTTTATTTTTCTAAATACATTCAAATATGTATCCGCTCATGAGACAATAACCCTGATAAATGCTTCA
ATAATATTGAAAAAGGAAGAGTATGAGTATTCAACATTTCCGTGTCGCCCTTATTCCCTTTTTTGCGGCA
TTTTGCCTTCCTGTTTTTGCTCACCCAGAAACGCTGGTGAAAGTAAAAGATGCTGAAGATCAGTTGGGTG
CACGAGTGGGTTACATCGAACTGGATCTCAACAGCGGTAAGATCCTTGAGAGTTTTCGCCCCGAAGAACG
TTTTCCAATGATGAGCACTTTTAAAGTTCTGCTATGTGGCGCGGTATTATCCCGTATTGACGCCGGGCAA
GAGCAACTCGGTCGCCGCATACACTATTCTCAGAATGACTTGGTTGAGTACTCACCAGTCACAGAAAAGC
ATCTTACGGATGGCATGACAGTAAGAGAATTATGCAGTGCTGCCATAACCATGAGTGATAACACTGCGGC
CAACTTACTTCTGACAACGATCGGAGGACCGAAGGAGCTAACCGCTTTTTTGCACAACATGGGGGATCAT
GTAACTCGCCTTGATCGTTGGGAACCGGAGCTGAATGAAGCCATACCAAACGACGAGCGTGACACCACGA
TGCCTGTAGCAATGGCAACAACGTTGCGCAAACTATTAACTGGCGAACTACTTACTCTAGCTTCCCGGCA
ACAATTAATAGACTGGATGGAGGCGGATAAAGTTGCAGGACCACTTCTGCGCTCGGCCCTTCCGGCTGGC
TGGTTTATTGCTGATAAATCTGGAGCCGGTGAGCGTGGAAGCCGCGGTATCATTGCAGCACTGGGGCCAG
ATGGTAAGCCCTCCCGTATCGTAGTTATCTACACGACGGGGAGTCAGGCAACTATGGATGAACGAAATAG
ACAGATCGCTGAGATAGGTGCCTCACTGATTAAGCATTGGTAACTGTCAGACCAAGTTTACTCATATATA
CTTTAGATTGATTTAAAACTTCATTTTTAATTTAAAAGGATCTAGGTGAAGATCCTTTTTGATAATCTCA
TGACCAAAATCCCTTAACGTGAGTTTTCGTTCCACTGAGCGTCAGACCCCGTAGAAAAGATCAAAGGATC
TTCTTGAGATCCTTTTTTTCTGCGCGTAATCTGCTGCTTGCAAACAAAAAAACCACCGCTACCAGCGGTG
GTTTGTTTGCCGGATCAAGAGCTACCAACTCTTTTTCCGAAGGTAACTGGCTTCAGCAGAGCGCAGATAC
CAAATACTGTTCTTCTAGTGTAGCCGTAGTTAGGCCACCACTTCAAGAACTCTGTAGCACCGCCTACATA
CCTCGCTCTGCTAATCCTGTTACCAGTGGCTGCTGCCAGTGGCGATAAGTCGTGTCTTACCGGGTTGGAC
TCAAGACGATAGTTACCGGATAAGGCGCAGCGGTCGGGCTGAACGGGGGGTTCGTGCACACAGCCCAGCT
TGGAGCGAACGACCTACACCGAACTGAGATACCTACAGCGTGAGCTATGAGAAAGCGCCACGCTTCCCGA
AGGGAGAAAGGCGGACAGGTATCCGGTAAGCGGCAGGGTCGGAACAGGAGAGCGCACGAGGGAGCTTCCA
GGGGGAAACGCCTGGTATCTTTATAGTCCTGTCGGGTTTCGCCACCTCTGACTTGAGCGTCGATTTTTGT
GATGCTCGTCAGGGGGGCGGAGCCTATGGAAAAACGCCAGCAACGCGGCCTTTTTACGGTTCCTGGCCTT
TTGCTGGCCTTTTGCTCACATGT
Features (pLannotate 1.2.2; 23 found; start..end, strand, type, name):
      1..141     -  repeat_region  AAV2 ITR: inverted terminal repeat of adeno-associated virus serotype 2 inverted
    148..168     +  protein_bind   attB4: mutant version of attB; core recombination site for the Gateway® BP reaction BP Clonase™
    172..551     +  enhancer       CMV enhancer: human cytomegalovirus immediate early enhancer
    553..830     +  promoter       chicken β-actin promoter: No description available
    831..1847    +  intron         chimeric intron: chimera between introns from chicken β-actin and rabbit β-globin
   1902..1922    +  protein_bind   attB1: mutant version of attB; core recombination site for the Gateway® BP reaction BP Clonase™
   1926..1959    +  protein_bind   lox2272: Cre-mediated recombination occurs in the 8-bp core sequence (GGATACTT). lox2272 sites are compatible with each other, but incompatible with loxP or loxN sites (Lee and Saito, 1988). Cre recombinase
   1992..2025    +  protein_bind   loxP: Cre-mediated recombination occurs in the 8-bp core sequence (GCATACAT). Cre recombinase
   2038..2757    -  CDS            EGFP: the original enhanced GFP (Yang et al., 1996) mammalian codon-optimized
   2762..2814    -  CDS            P2A (fragment): 2A peptide from porcine teschovirus-1 polyprotein Eukaryotic ribosomes fail to insert a peptide bond between the Gly and Pro residues, yielding separate polypeptides.
   2824..3528    -  CDS            Pomc: COLI_MOUSE - Also known as Pomc1. Experimental evidence at protein level: Swiss-Prot protein existence level 1. [Met-enkephalin]: Endogenous opiate. From Mus musculus (Mouse).
   3541..3574    -  protein_bind   lox2272: Cre-mediated recombination occurs in the 8-bp core sequence (GGATACTT). lox2272 sites are compatible with each other, but incompatible with loxP or loxN sites (Lee and Saito, 1988). Cre recombinase
   3607..3640    -  protein_bind   loxP: Cre-mediated recombination occurs in the 8-bp core sequence (GCATACAT). Cre recombinase
   3644..3664    -  protein_bind   attB2: mutant version of attB; core recombination site for the Gateway® BP reaction BP Clonase™
   3695..3806    +  polyA_signal   bGH poly(A) signal: bovine growth hormone polyadenylation signal
   3910..4050    +  repeat_region  AAV2 ITR: inverted terminal repeat of adeno-associated virus serotype 2 inverted
   4055..4106    -  misc_feature   bom (fragment): basis of mobility region from pBR322
   4125..4580    +  rep_origin     f1 ori (sequence partly withheld): f1 bacteriophage origin of replication; arrow indicates direction of (+) strand synthesis
   4581..4630    -  misc_feature   bom (fragment): basis of mobility region from pBR322
   4732..4767    -  CDS            rop (fragment): Rop protein, which maintains plasmids at low copy number; rop
   4862..4966    +  promoter       AmpR promoter: bla
   4967..5827    +  CDS            AmpR: β-lactamase; bla; confers resistance to ampicillin, carbenicillin, and related antibiotics
   5998..6586    +  rep_origin     ori: high-copy-number ColE1/pMB1/pBR322/pUC origin of replication
