[The description below was written by a language model from this plasmid's Addgene catalogue record and pLannotate feature annotations shown in this document.]
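Description:
AAV-DIO-mPOMC is an adeno-associated virus transfer plasmid built on the commercial pAAV[FLEXon] backbone for Cre-dependent overexpression of mouse pro-opiomelanocortin (Pomc). The 6,647-nt plasmid is maintained in E. coli through a high-copy ColE1/pUC-type origin and selected with ampicillin via the β-lactamase gene. An f1 phage origin and small remnants of pBR322 bom and rop sequences are also annotated in the backbone. Two AAV2 inverted terminal repeats flank the expression cassette and define the segment that is packaged into recombinant AAV particles when helper and rep/cap functions are supplied in trans.

Between the ITRs, a CAG promoter (CMV enhancer, chicken β-actin promoter and a chimeric β-actin/β-globin intron) drives the payload, and a bovine growth hormone polyadenylation signal terminates transcription. No WPRE is annotated. The payload is the 705-bp mouse Pomc coding sequence joined through a P2A peptide to EGFP. The ribosome-skipping 2A should therefore yield the POMC precursor and the fluorescent reporter as separate proteins from a single transcript. This Pomc-P2A-EGFP unit sits in reverse orientation relative to the promoter and is bracketed by paired lox2272 and loxP sites in opposing orientation, the standard DIO/FLEX arrangement. Without Cre the antisense cassette is not expressed. Cre recombination inverts it, and excision between the other, incompatible pair of sites then locks it in the sense orientation. Gateway attB4, attB1 and attB2 scars reflect the modular assembly of the vector.

The construct is intended for POMC overexpression restricted to Cre-expressing cells, with EGFP marking them. The associated study concerns melanocortin signalling and obesity in mice.
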