Addgene plasmid #239042: AAV-DIO-mPOMC
Purpose: Overexpression of POMC gene
Depositing lab: Qingchun Tong. Depositing organization: University of Texas Health Science Center at Houston. Publication: Lateral septum as a melanocortin downstream site in obesity development. Xu Y, Jiang Z, Li H, Cai J, Jiang Y, Otiz-Guzman J, Xu Y, Arenkiel BR, Tong Q. Cell Rep. 2023 May 30;42(5):112502. doi: 10.1016/j.celrep.2023.112502. Epub 2023 May 11. PubMed 37171957.
Backbone
  Vector backbone: pAAV[FLEXon]
  Backbone manufacturer: Vector Builder
  Vector type: AAV
Growth in bacteria
  Bacterial resistance: Ampicillin, 100 μg/mL
  Growth temperature: 37°C
  Growth strain: NEB Stable
  Copy number: High Copy
Gene/Insert
  Gene/Insert name: mPOMC
  Species: M. musculus (mouse)
  Insert size (bp): 705
  GenBank ID: NM_008895.4
  Entrez Gene: Pomc (a.k.a. ACTH, BE, Beta-LPH, Clip, Gamma-LPH, Npp, Pomc-1, Pomc1, alpha-MSH, alphaMSH, beta-MSH, gamma-MSH)
  Promoter: CAG
  Cloning method: Gene Synthesis
  Sequencing primers: 5′ CAG-F
Terms and licenses: Academic/Nonprofit Terms; Industry Terms: Not Available to Industry
How to cite: AAV-DIO-mPOMC was a gift from Qingchun Tong (Addgene plasmid # 239042 ; http://n2t.net/addgene:239042 ; RRID:Addgene_239042)
